>Addgene plasmid #248163 | pET28_WT-LGP2 (codon optimized) | addgene full sequence | sequence record 493092 | Addgene NGS Result
TGACGGGTACGGGTAAAAATGATGCCACGCGGGCTGTTGCTGCTGCTGAATTGACGCTGCAGGATCTTTT
CCAGCATCTCCAGTTTCGGGTTCTCCGGACCATGGGTCGCCAGGTGCGCCAGTTCGTTCTTACGATCGTC
AAACAGCGCCAGCAGACGACGCTCCGCGCACAGAATCTGGGTTTTGGTAACGTGTTCACGGTGATAGAAA
TCTTGCAGCGCCGCCAGCGCATCCACCGCACGAACGGTATCGTGGATCAGCAGCGCGTCGTTATAACGAC
GCAGGTGCAGCGCGTACACACGTTGCTCCTGCAGACCCGCCAGCGCCGCCGCCTCGCTCAGCTTCACAAC
TTGCTGTTCATACATCTGGGTGCCAAATTTACGGCTCAGTTCCGGCATCTCCAGGTGATCGTGAATTTGG
TCCATCAGTTTCTTCAGCAGATCACCGAACGGGTCCTGGCTACGACGGTGGCACAGGTTGTATTGCTTGC
ACGGTTGCTGGCTGTGTTCTTGCAGCTGCGGGCAGCAGTTCTGCGGGCTCATAATGCACCAGGTGTCCAG
GTTCGCGCACAGTTGCAGAACGTGGTTGATCGCGCCATCCAGTTTGCTCGCGCCACCGGTACCCGGGCTC
GCGGTCAGACCCAGCACCTGCGGCAGCGGCTGCGCACGTTGCAGCTTCAGCTCCAGATATTGGCTCATAA
TCACGTTGTAAACGGTGTCTTTGTGGGTGTGGTGGCACTCATCCACAACGATCAGGCTGAACACGGTCAG
TTCAACGTGTTCCTCTTCCTCCGGGCTGGTCAGCGCCATCTGCAGCAGTTCCGCGGTGCAGATCAGCAGG
TCATGGCAACGCGCCAGATGACCAAAACCCGCACGCGGACCCATGTCACCGCTCAGGGTGGTAACGGTCC
AACGGCCATCCAGCATACGACGGAATTCCTCGCCGTGCTGGGTCACCAGGTGAACACGGTTCACCAGCAC
AACCACTTTCGCACCATCCACGGTTTCCAGGTGACGCTTCGCAACATACGCCGCCGCACGGGTTTTGCCC
GCACCGGTCGGCAGCCAGATGATGATGTTTTTACCCTCCAGCGCCGGCATAATAACTTCCCATTGATAGC
TACGCAGTTCCATGGATCCACCAATCTGTTCTCTGTGAGCCTCAATAATATCGTTATCCTCCATGTCCAA
ATCTTCAGGGGTCTGATCAGCTTGAATTCTAATACCGTCGTACAAGAATCTTAAGGAGTCCATTTCCTTA
CCCTGTCTTTTAGCGAACGCTTCCATCAGCCTTCTTAAAGGAGTGGTCTTTTTGATCTTGAAGAAGATCT
CTGAAGATCCATCGGACACCTTTAAATTGATGTGAGTCTCAGGCTTGACTTCTGGCTTGACCTCTGGCTT
AGCTTCTTGATTGACTTCTGAGTCCGACATGCTAGCCATATGGCTGCCGCGCGGCACCAGGCCGCTGCTG
TGATGATGATGATGATGGCTGCTGCCCATGGTATATCTCCTTCTTAAAGTTAAACAAAATTATTTCTAGA
GGGGAATTGTTATCCGCTCACAATTCCCCTATAGTGAGTCGTATTAATTTCGCGGGATCGAGATCTCGAT
CCTCTACGCCGGACGCATCGTGGCCGGCATCACCGGCGCCACAGGTGCGGTTGCTGGCGCCTATATCGCC
GACATCACCGATGGGGAAGATCGGGCTCGCCACTTCGGGCTCATGAGCGCTTGTTTCGGCGTGGGTATGG
TGGCAGGCCCCGTGGCCGGGGGACTGTTGGGCGCCATCTCCTTGCATGCACCATTCCTTGCGGCGGCGGT
GCTCAACGGCCTCAACCTACTACTGGGCTGCTTCCTAATGCAGGAGTCGCATAAGGGAGAGCGTCGAGAT
CCCGGACACCATCGAATGGCGCAAAACCTTTCGCGGTATGGCATGATAGCGCCCGGAAGAGAGTCAATTC
AGGGTGGTGAATGTGAAACCAGTAACGTTATACGATGTCGCAGAGTATGCCGGTGTCTCTTATCAGACCG
TTTCCCGCGTGGTGAACCAGGCCAGCCACGTTTCTGCGAAAACGCGGGAAAAAGTGGAAGCGGCGATGGC
GGAGCTGAATTACATTCCCAACCGCGTGGCACAACAACTGGCGGGCAAACAGTCGTTGCTGATTGGCGTT
GCCACCTCCAGTCTGGCCCTGCACGCGCCGTCGCAAATTGTCGCGGCGATTAAATCTCGCGCCGATCAAC
TGGGTGCCAGCGTGGTGGTGTCGATGGTAGAACGAAGCGGCGTCGAAGCCTGTAAAGCGGCGGTGCACAA
TCTTCTCGCGCAACGCGTCAGTGGGCTGATCATTAACTATCCGCTGGATGACCAGGATGCCATTGCTGTG
GAAGCTGCCTGCACTAATGTTCCGGCGTTATTTCTTGATGTCTCTGACCAGACACCCATCAACAGTATTA
TTTTCTCCCATGAAGACGGTACGCGACTGGGCGTGGAGCATCTGGTCGCATTGGGTCACCAGCAAATCGC
GCTGTTAGCGGGCCCATTAAGTTCTGTCTCGGCGCGTCTGCGTCTGGCTGGCTGGCATAAATATCTCACT
CGCAATCAAATTCAGCCGATAGCGGAACGGGAAGGCGACTGGAGTGCCATGTCCGGTTTTCAACAAACCA
TGCAAATGCTGAATGAGGGCATCGTTCCCACTGCGATGCTGGTTGCCAACGATCAGATGGCGCTGGGCGC
AATGCGCGCCATTACCGAGTCCGGGCTGCGCGTTGGTGCGGATATCTCGGTAGTGGGATACGACGATACC
GAAGACAGCTCATGTTATATCCCGCCGTTAACCACCATCAAACAGGATTTTCGCCTGCTGGGGCAAACCA
GCGTGGACCGCTTGCTGCAACTCTCTCAGGGCCAGGCGGTGAAGGGCAATCAGCTGTTGCCCGTCTCACT
GGTGAAAAGAAAAACCACCCTGGCGCCCAATACGCAAACCGCCTCTCCCCGCGCGTTGGCCGATTCATTA
ATGCAGCTGGCACGACAGGTTTCCCGACTGGAAAGCGGGCAGTGAGCGCAACGCAATTAATGTAAGTTAG
CTCACTCATTAGGCACCGGGATCTCGACCGATGCCCTTGAGAGCCTTCAACCCAGTCAGCTCCTTCCGGT
GGGCGCGGGGCATGACTATCGTCGCCGCACTTATGACTGTCTTCTTTATCATGCAACTCGTAGGACAGGT
GCCGGCAGCGCTCTGGGTCATTTTCGGCGAGGACCGCTTTCGCTGGAGCGCGACGATGATCGGCCTGTCG
CTTGCGGTATTCGGAATCTTGCACGCCCTCGCTCAAGCCTTCGTCACTGGTCCCGCCACCAAACGTTTCG
GCGAGAAGCAGGCCATTATCGCCGGCATGGCGGCCCCACGGGTGCGCATGATCGTGCTCCTGTCGTTGAG
GACCCGGCTAGGCTGGCGGGGTTGCCTTACTGGTTAGCAGAATGAATCACCGATACGCGAGCGAACGTGA
AGCGACTGCTGCTGCAAAACGTCTGCGACCTGAGCAACAACATGAATGGTCTTCGGTTTCCGTGTTTCGT
AAAGTCTGGAAACGCGGAAGTCAGCGCCCTGCACCATTATGTTCCGGATCTGCATCGCAGGATGCTGCTG
GCTACCCTGTGGAACACCTACATCTGTATTAACGAAGCGCTGGCATTGACCCTGAGTGATTTTTCTCTGG
TCCCGCCGCATCCATACCGCCAGTTGTTTACCCTCACAACGTTCCAGTAACCGGGCATGTTCATCATCAG
TAACCCGTATCGTGAGCATCCTCTCTCGTTTCATCGGTATCATTACCCCCATGAACAGAAATCCCCCTTA
CACGGAGGCATCAGTGACCAAACAGGAAAAAACCGCCCTTAACATGGCCCGCTTTATCAGAAGCCAGACA
TTAACGCTTCTGGAGAAACTCAACGAGCTGGACGCGGATGAACAGGCAGACATCTGTGAATCGCTTCACG
ACCACGCTGATGAGCTTTACCGCAGCTGCCTCGCGCGTTTCGGTGATGACGGTGAAAACCTCTGACACAT
GCAGCTCCCGGAGACGGTCACAGCTTGTCTGTAAGCGGATGCCGGGAGCAGACAAGCCCGTCAGGGCGCG
TCAGCGGGTGTTGGCGGGTGTCGGGGCGCAGCCATGACCCAGTCACGTAGCGATAGCGGAGTGTATACTG
GCTTAACTATGCGGCATCAGAGCAGATTGTACTGAGAGTGCACCATTGCGGTGTGAAATACCGCACAGAT
GCGTAAGGAGAAAATACCGCATCAGGCGCTCTTCCGCTTCCTCGCTCACTGACTCGCTGCGCTCGGTCGT
TCGGCTGCGGCGAGCGGTATCAGCTCACTCAAAGGCGGTAATACGGTTATCCACAGAATCAGGGGATAAC
GCAGGAAAGAACATGTGAGCAAAAGGCCAGCAAAAGGCCAGGAACCGTAAAAAGGCCGCGTTGCTGGCGT
TTTTCCATAGGCTCCGCCCCCCTGACGAGCATCACAAAAATCGACGCTCAAGTCAGAGGTGGCGAAACCC
GACAGGACTATAAAGATACCAGGCGTTTCCCCCTGGAAGCTCCCTCGTGCGCTCTCCTGTTCCGACCCTG
CCGCTTACCGGATACCTGTCCGCCTTTCTCCCTTCGGGAAGCGTGGCGCTTTCTCATAGCTCACGCTGTA
GGTATCTCAGTTCGGTGTAGGTCGTTCGCTCCAAGCTGGGCTGTGTGCACGAACCCCCCGTTCAGCCCGA
CCGCTGCGCCTTATCCGGTAACTATCGTCTTGAGTCCAACCCGGTAAGACACGACTTATCGCCACTGGCA
GCAGCCACTGGTAACAGGATTAGCAGAGCGAGGTATGTAGGCGGTGCTACAGAGTTCTTGAAGTGGTGGC
CTAACTACGGCTACACTAGAAGGACAGTATTTGGTATCTGCGCTCTGCTGAAGCCAGTTACCTTCGGAAA
AAGAGTTGGTAGCTCTTGATCCGGCAAACAAACCACCGCTGGTAGCGGTGGTTTTTTTGTTTGCAAGCAG
CAGATTACGCGCAGAAAAAAAGGATCTCAAGAAGATCCTTTGATCTTTTCTACGGGGTCTGACGCTCAGT
GGAACGAAAACTCACGTTAAGGGATTTTGGTCATGAACAATAAAACTGTCTGCTTACATAAACAGTAATA
CAAGGGGTGTTATGAGCCATATTCAACGGGAAACGTCTTGCTCTAGGCCGCGATTAAATTCCAACATGGA
TGCTGATTTATATGGGTATAAATGGGCTCGCGATAATGTCGGGCAATCAGGTGCGACAATCTATCGATTG
TATGGGAAGCCCGATGCGCCAGAGTTGTTTCTGAAACATGGCAAAGGTAGCGTTGCCAATGATGTTACAG
ATGAGATGGTCAGACTAAACTGGCTGACGGAATTTATGCCTCTTCCGACCATCAAGCATTTTATCCGTAC
TCCTGATGATGCATGGTTACTCACCACTGCGATCCCCGGGAAAACAGCATTCCAGGTATTAGAAGAATAT
CCTGATTCAGGTGAAAATATTGTTGATGCGCTGGCAGTGTTCCTGCGCCGGTTGCATTCGATTCCTGTTT
GTAATTGTCCTTTTAACAGCGATCGCGTATTTCGTCTCGCTCAGGCGCAATCACGAATGAATAACGGTTT
GGTTGATGCGAGTGATTTTGATGACGAGCGTAATGGCTGGCCTGTTGAACAAGTCTGGAAAGAAATGCAT
AAACTTTTGCCATTCTCACCGGATTCAGTCGTCACTCATGGTGATTTCTCACTTGATAACCTTATTTTTG
ACGAGGGGAAATTAATAGGTTGTATTGATGTTGGACGAGTCGGAATCGCAGACCGATACCAGGATCTTGC
CATCCTATGGAACTGCCTCGGTGAGTTTTCTCCTTCATTACAGAAACGGCTTTTTCAAAAATATGGTATT
GATAATCCTGATATGAATAAATTGCAGTTTCATTTGATGCTCGATGAGTTTTTCTAAGAATTAATTCATG
AGCGGATACATATTTGAATGTATTTAGAAAAATAAACAAATAGGGGTTCCGCGCACATTTCCCCGAAAAG
TGCCACCTAAATTGTAAGCGTTAATATTTTGTTAAAATTCGCGTTAAATTTTTGTTAAATCAGCTCATTT
TTTAACCAATAGGCCGAAATCGGCAAAATCCCTTATAAATCAAAAGAATAGACCGAGATAGGGT
[37 nt withheld, positions 6225-6261]
AAAGAACGTGGACTCCAACGTCAAAGG
[49 nt withheld, positions 6289-6337]
T
[91 nt withheld, positions 6339-6429]
G
[124 nt withheld, positions 6431-6554]
CCCATTCGCCAATCCGGATATAGTTCCTCCTTTCAGCAAAAAACCCCTCAAGACCCGTTTAGAGGCCCCA
AGGGGTTATGCTAGTTATTGCTCAGCGGTGGCAGCAGCCAACTCAGCTTCCTTTCGGGCTTTGTTAGCAG
CCGGATCTCAGTGGTGGTGGTGGTGGTGCTCGAGTTAGTCCAGGCTCAGGTCGCTCAGGTTCTCCGCGCA
GTGTTGCAGGAAATCAAAATCCGGCACGCTAAACGGAACACGGCTCCATTTCTTCGCCTGAATACGACCC
TGCGGGGTTTCCAGCAGCATGCTACGCACTTTCAGAACCGGCAGCTTAACGCTTTTATAGATCATCTGCA
GGCCCCAAACTTCACCGCAGTTACGGCAGCTAATCACGCCACCCGGCTTCCAGTCTTTAAAAACCTTGTT
GATAACCACCGGATCACGGCTAACGTTATAGTAGTTGCTGAAGTTCGGGTTAACGTTCACGTGGTGGGTG
CCCTCCACCTTACGCAGGTCGCTGCCATGACCAACCGCCACCATGCAGTTGATGCACAGCAGCTGCACGT
GCTCAACCGGGAATTGCTGACGTTGGTTTTCACGTTGCGCCGCCTGCGCCGCACGCTTGGTCAGCGCCGC
TTGCTGCAGGTCACGAATCTTCGCCTGGTACTCCGCTTGATCCATTTTCTGCACCGCCGCAACCGCCTGT
TCCATCAGGGTTTCCAGCGCCTCGTTGATCAGCTCACGCTTCAGTTCACGGCTACCCTCGGTCGCCACAA
ACGCATAAACGCTCTGGTCCGCCCGCGCACGACCACGCGCTTGCACCATGCTAATCTCGTTGGTCAGCAG
GCCGTAACGAACCACAACGTTGCAGTGCGGGATATCCAGACCTTCCTCCGCCACGCTGGTCGCAACCAGC
AGGTTCAGGGTGCCGTCTTGGAATTTCTGAATAACTTCTTGCTGATCACGCTGGGTCATGTGGGTGCTTT
GGCTGCTGTTGCCCGCACCAATCAGCAGCTGCGCACGGATGTCCACGGTTTGCAGACCTTGCTGTTGCTG
CAGCCACAGCAGCAGGCTGTGCGCGCTC
Features (pLannotate 1.2.2; 22 found; start..end, strand, type, name):
   1138..1430    -  CDS            SUMO (fragment): cleavable ubiquitin-like protein tag; S. cerevisiae SMT3 (truncated)
   1443..1460    -  CDS            thrombin site: thrombin recognition and cleavage site
   1471..1487    -  CDS            capTEV™ (fragment): composite tag for in vivo biotinylation, TEV protease cleavage, and 6xHis tagging
   1506..1528    -  RBS            RBS: efficient ribosome binding site from bacteriophage T7 gene 10 (Olins and Rangwala, 1989)
   1543..1567    -  protein_bind   lac operator: The lac repressor binds to the lac operator to inhibit transcription in E. coli. This inhibition can be relieved by adding lactose or isopropyl-β-D-thiogalactopyranoside (IPTG). lac repressor encoded by lacI
   1568..1586    -  promoter       T7 promoter: promoter for bacteriophage T7 RNA polymerase
   1608..1887    +  CDS            TcR (fragment): tetracycline efflux protein; tet; confers resistance to tetracycline
   1895..1972    +  promoter       lacI promoter: lacI
   1973..3055    +  CDS            lacI: lac repressor; lacI; The lac repressor binds to the lac operator to inhibit transcription in E. coli. This inhibition can be relieved by adding lactose or isopropyl-β-D-thiogalactopyranoside (IPTG).
   3068..3089    +  protein_bind   CAP binding site: CAP binding activates transcription in the presence of cAMP. E. coli catabolite activator protein
   3104..3395    +  CDS            TcR (fragment): tetracycline efflux protein; tet; confers resistance to tetracycline
   3467..3847    -  CDS            YPB1_ECOLX: Protein predicted: Swiss-Prot protein existence level 4. From Escherichia coli.
   3864..4055    +  CDS            rop: Rop protein, which maintains plasmids at low copy number; rop
   4157..4296    +  misc_feature   bom: basis of mobility region from pBR322
   4482..5070    -  rep_origin     ori: high-copy-number ColE1/pMB1/pBR322/pUC origin of replication
   5192..6007    +  CDS            KanR: aminoglycoside phosphotransferase; aph(3')-Ia; confers resistance to kanamycin in bacteria or G418 (Geneticin®) in eukaryotes
   6016..6073    -  promoter       AmpR promoter (fragment): bla
   6126..6554    -  rep_origin     f1 ori (sequence partly withheld): f1 bacteriophage origin of replication; arrow indicates direction of (+) strand synthesis
   6591..6638    -  terminator     T7 terminator: transcription terminator for bacteriophage T7 RNA polymerase
   6646..6695    -  CDS            SET1 (fragment): solubility-enhancement tag derived from T7 phage gene 10B
   6705..6722    -  CDS            9xHis (fragment): 9xHis affinity tag
   6732..1133    -  CDS            DHX58 (across the origin): DHX58_HUMAN - Also known as D11LGP2E, LGP2. Experimental evidence at protein level: Swiss-Prot protein existence level 1. Acts as a regulator of DDX58/RIG-I and IFIH1/MDA5 mediated antiviral signaling. Cannot initiate antiviral signaling as it lacks the CARD domain required for activating MAVS/IPS1-dependent signaling events. Can have both negative and positive regulatory functions related to DDX58/RIG-I and IFIH1/MDA5 signaling and this role in regulating signaling may be complex and could probably depend on characteristics of the infecting virus or target cells, or both. Its inhibitory actio
