[The description below was written by a language model from this plasmid's Addgene catalogue record and pLannotate feature annotations shown in this document.]
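Description:
pET28_WT-LGP2 (codon optimized) is a 7.6 kb bacterial expression plasmid built on the pET-28a(+) backbone for producing full-length human LGP2 (DHX58, a DExH-box helicase of the RIG-I-like receptor family) in E. coli. It replicates from a pBR322/ColE1-type origin accompanied by the rop gene and bom region, which together give the moderate copy number typical of pET vectors, and it also carries an f1 phage origin. Selection is by kanamycin through the aph(3')-Ia aminoglycoside phosphotransferase gene. The short tetracycline-resistance and AmpR promoter fragments flagged in the annotation appear to be non-functional backbone remnants.

The roughly 2 kb codon-optimized DHX58 open reading frame is driven by a T7 promoter with an adjacent lac operator and the T7 gene 10 ribosome binding site, and is followed by the T7 terminator. A plasmid-borne lacI gene supplies lac repressor, so transcription stays low until IPTG induction in a host that provides T7 RNA polymerase, such as a DE3 lysogen. The protein is fused at its N terminus to a 6xHis tag, a thrombin cleavage site and a yeast SMT3-derived SUMO module. These allow nickel-affinity purification, can aid solubility, and permit later proteolytic removal of the tag. A His-tag sequence from the vector is annotated downstream of the insert, but the record lists only N-terminal tags, which suggests that the downstream one is not translated. The associated work concerns LGP2's RNA binding and ATPase-driven translocation, so the plasmid is suited to preparing recombinant wild-type LGP2 for biochemical studies.
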