Addgene plasmid #248163: pET28_WT-LGP2 (codon optimized)
Purpose: Expresses full-length human LGP2 in E. coli
Depositing lab: Smita Patel. Depositing organization: Rutgers, The State University of New Jersey. Publication: Unraveling blunt-end RNA binding and ATPase-driven translocation activities of the RIG-I family helicase LGP2. Lee KY, Craig C, Patel SS. Nucleic Acids Res. 2024 Jan 11;52(1):355-369. doi: 10.1093/nar/gkad1106. PubMed 38015453.
Backbone
  Vector backbone: pET-28a(+)
  Backbone size w/o insert (bp): 5598
  Total vector size (bp): 7632
  Vector type: Bacterial Expression
Growth in bacteria
  Bacterial resistance: Kanamycin, 50 μg/mL
  Growth temperature: 37°C
  Growth strain: DH5alpha
  Growth instructions: For plasmid amplification, grow in DH5α; for protein expression, use Rosetta 2 (DE3) cells.
  Copy number: Unknown
Gene/Insert
  Gene/Insert name: DExH-box helicase 58 (DHX58)
  Species: H. sapiens (human)
  Insert size (bp): 2034
  Entrez Gene: DHX58 (a.k.a. D11LGP2, D11lgp2e, LGP2, RLR-3)
  Tag / fusion protein: 6xHis, SUMO (N terminal on insert)
  Cloning method: Other
  Sequencing primers: 5′ TTATATTTCCAAGGTATGGAACTGCGTAGCTATCAATGGG; 3′ TGCGGCCGCAAGCTTTTAGTCCAGGCTCAGGTCGCTC
Terms and licenses: Academic/Nonprofit Terms; Industry Terms: Not Available to Industry
How to cite: pET28_WT-LGP2 (codon optimized) was a gift from Smita Patel (Addgene plasmid # 248163 ; http://n2t.net/addgene:248163 ; RRID:Addgene_248163)
